>Addgene plasmid #81742 | pDONR223_EZH2_WT | depositor partial sequence | sequence record 155061 | Insert sequence
ATGGGCCAGACTGGGAAGAAATCTGAGAAGGGACCAGTTTGTTGGCGGAAGCGTGTAAAATCAGAGTACA
TGCGACTGAGACAGCTCAAGAGGTTCAGACGAGCTGATGAAGTAAAGAGTATGTTTAGTTCCAATCGTCA
GAAAATTTTGGAAAGAACGGAAATCTTAAACCAAGAATGGAAACAGCGAAGGATACAGCCTGTGCACATC
CTGACTTCTGTGAGCTCATTGCGCGGGACTAGGGAGTGTTCGGTGACCAGTGACTTGGATTTTCCAACAC
AAGTCATCCCATTAAAGACTCTGAATGCAGTTGCTTCAGTACCCATAATGTATTCTTGGTCTCCCCTACA
GCAGAATTTTATGGTGGAAGATGAAACTGTTTTACATAACATTCCTTATATGGGAGATGAAGTTTTAGAT
CAGGATGGTACTTTCATTGAAGAACTAATAAAAAATTATGATGGGAAAGTACACGGGGATAGAGAATGTG
GGTTTATAAATGATGAAATTTTTGTGGAGTTGGTGAATGCCCTTGGTCAATATAATGATGATGACGATGA
TGATGATGGAGACGATCCTGAAGAAAGAGAAGAAAAGCAGAAAGATCTGGAGGATCACCGAGATGATAAA
GAAAGCCGCCCACCTCGGAAATTTCCTTCTGATAAAATTTTTGAAGCCATTTCCTCAATGTTTCCAGATA
AGGGCACAGCAGAAGAACTAAAGGAAAAATATAAAGAACTCACCGAACAGCAGCTCCCAGGCGCACTTCC
TCCTGAATGTACCCCCAACATAGATGGACCAAATGCTAAATCTGTTCAGAGAGAGCAAAGCTTACACTCC
TTTCATACGCTTTTCTGTAGGCGATGTTTTAAATATGACTGCTTCCTACATCGTAAGTGCAATTATTCTT
TTCATGCAACACCCAACACTTATAAGCGGAAGAACACAGAAACAGCTCTAGACAACAAACCTTGTGGACC
ACAGTGTTACCAGCATTTGGAGGGAGCAAAGGAGTTTGCTGCTGCTCTCACCGCTGAGCGGATAAAGACC
CCACCAAAACGTCCAGGAGGCCGCAGAAGAGGACGGCTTCCCAATAACAGTAGCAGGCCCAGCACCCCCA
CCATTAATGTGCTGGAATCAAAGGATACAGACAGTGATAGGGAAGCAGGGACTGAAACGGGGGGAGAGAA
CAATGATAAAGAAGAAGAAGAGAAGAAAGATGAAACTTCGAGCTCCTCTGAAGCAAATTCTCGGTGTCAA
ACACCAATAAAGATGAAGCCAAATATTGAACCTCCTGAGAATGTGGAGTGGAGTGGTGCTGAAGCCTCAA
TGTTTAGAGTCCTCATTGGCACTTACTATGACAATTTCTGTGCCATTGCTAGGTTAATTGGGACCAAAAC
ATGTAGACAGGTGTATGAGTTTAGAGTCAAAGAATCTAGCATCATAGCTCCAGCTCCCGCTGAGGATGTG
GATACTCCTCCAAGGAAAAAGAAGAGGAAACACCGGTTGTGGGCTGCACACTGCAGAAAGATACAGCTGA
AAAAGGACGGCTCCTCTAACCATGTTTACAACTATCAACCCTGTGATCATCCACGGCAGCCTTGTGACAG
TTCGTGCCCTTGTGTGATAGCACAAAATTTTTGTGAAAAGTTTTGTCAATGTAGTTCAGAGTGTCAAAAC
CGCTTTCCGGGATGCCGCTGCAAAGCACAGTGCAACACCAAGCAGTGCCCGTGCTACCTGGCTGTCCGAG
AGTGTGACCCTGACCTCTGTCTTACTTGTGGAGCCGCTGACCATTGGGACAGTAAAAATGTGTCCTGCAA
GAACTGCAGTATTCAGCGGGGCTCCAAAAAGCATCTATTGCTGGCACCATCTGACGTGGCAGGCTGGGGG
ATTTTTATCAAAGATCCTGTGCAGAAAAATGAATTCATCTCAGAATACTGTGGAGAGATTATTTCTCAAG
ATGAAGCTGACAGAAGAGGGAAAGTGTATGATAAATACATGTGCAGCTTTCTGTTCAACTTGAACAATGA
TTTTGTGGTGGATGCAACCCGCAAGGGTAACAAAATTCGTTTTGCAAATCATTCGGTAAATCCAAACTGC
TATGCAAAAGTTATGATGGTTAACGGTGATCACAGGATAGGTATTTTTGCCAAGAGAGCCATCCAGACTG
GCGAAGAGCTGTTTTTTGATTACAGATACAGCCAGGCTGATGCCCTGAAGTATGTCGGCATCGAAAGAGA
AATGGAAATCCCT
