>Addgene plasmid #81742 | pDONR223_EZH2_WT | addgene partial sequence | sequence record 160332 | M13-F20 5'-TGTAAAACGACGGCCAGT-3'
TTTTATTTTGACTGATAGTGACCTGTTCGTTGCAACAAATTGATGAGCAATGCTTTTTTATAATGCCAAC
TTTGTACAAAAAAGTTGGCATGGGCCAGACTGGGAAGAAATCTGAGAAGGGACCAGTTTGTTGGCGGAAG
CGTGTAAAATCAGAGTACATGCGACTGAGACAGCTCAAGAGGTTCAGACGAGCTGATGAAGTAAAGAGTA
TGTTTAGTTCCAATCGTCAGAAAATTTTGGAAAGAACGGAAATCTTAAACCAAGAATGGAAACAGCGAAG
GATACAGCCTGTGCACATCCTGACTTCTGTGAGCTCATTGCGCGGGACTAGGGAGTGTTCGGTGACCAGT
GACTTGGATTTTCCAACACAAGTCATCCCATTAAAGACTCTGAATGCAGTTGCTTCAGTACCCATAATGT
ATTCTTGGTCTCCCCTACAGCAGAATTTTATGGTGGAAGATGAAACTGTTTTACATAACATTCCTTATAT
GGGAGATGAAGTTTTAGATCAGGATGGTACTTTCATTGAAGAACTAATAAAAAATTATGATGGGAAAGTA
CACGGGGATAGAGAATGTGGGTTTATAAATGATGAAATTTTTGTGGAGTTGGTGAATGCCCTTGGTCAAT
ATAATGATGATGACGATGATGATGATGGAGACGATCCTGAAGAAAGAGAAGAAAAGCAGAAAGATCTGGA
GGATCACCGAGATGATAAAGAAAGCCGCCCACCTCGGAAATTTCCTTCTGATAAAATTTTTGAAGCCATT
TCCTCAATGTTTCCAGATAAGGGCACAGCAGAAGAACTAAAGGAAAAATATAAAGAACTCACCGAACAGC
AGCTCCCAGGCGCACTTCCTCCTGAATGTACCCCCAACATAGATGGACCAAATGCTAAATCTGTTCAGAG
AGAGCAAAGCTTACACTCCTTTCATACGCTTTTCTGTAGGCGATGTTTTAAATATGACTGCTTCCTACAT
CGTAAGTGCAATTATTC
