>Addgene plasmid #81742 | pDONR223_EZH2_WT | addgene partial sequence | sequence record 168824 | Addgene NGS Result
GTCTTAAGCTCGGGCCCCAAATAATGATTTTATTTTGACTGATAGTGACCTGTTCGTTGCAACAAATTGA
TGAGCAATGCTTTTTTATAATGCCAACTTTGTACAAAAAAGTTGGCATGGGCCAGACTGGGAAGAAATCT
GAGAAGGGACCAGTTTGTTGGCGGAAGCGTGTAAAATCAGAGTACATGCGACTGAGACAGCTCAAGAGGT
TCAGACGAGCTGATGAAGTAAAGAGTATGTTTAGTTCCAATCGTCAGAAAATTTTGGAAAGAACGGAAAT
CTTAAACCAAGAATGGAAACAGCGAAGGATACAGCCTGTGCACATCCTGACTTCTGTGAGCTCATTGCGC
GGGACTAGGGAGTGTTCGGTGACCAGTGACTTGGATTTTCCAACACAAGTCATCCCATTAAAGACTCTGA
ATGCAGTTGCTTCAGTACCCATAATGTATTCTTGGTCTCCCCTACAGCAGAATTTTATGGTGGAAGATGA
AACTGTTTTACATAACATTCCTTATATGGGAGATGAAGTTTTAGATCAGGATGGTACTTTCATTGAAGAA
CTAATAAAAAATTATGATGGGAAAGTACACGGGGATAGAGAATGTGGGTTTATAAATGATGAAATTTTTG
TGGAGTTGGTGAATGCCCTTGGTCAATATAATGATGATGACGATGATGATGATGGAGACGATCCTGAAGA
AAGAGAAGAAAAGCAGAAAGATCTGGAGGATCACCGAGATGATAAAGAAAGCCGCCCACCTCGGAAATTT
CCTTCTGATAAAATTTTTGAAGCCATTTCCTCAATGTTTCCAGATAAGGGCACAGCAGAAGAACTAAAGG
AAAAATATAAAGAACTCACCGAACAGCAGCTCCCAGGCGCACTTCCTCCTGAATGTACCCCCAACATAGA
TGGACCAAATGCTAAATCTGTTCAGAGAGAGCAAAGCTTACACTCCTTTCATACGCTTTTCTGTAGGCGA
TGTTTTAAATATGACTGCTTCCTACATCGTAAGTGCAATTATTCTTTTCATGCAACACCCAACACTTATA
AGCGGAAGAACACAGAAACAGCTCTAGACAACAAACCTTGTGGACCACAGTGTTACCAGCATTTGGAGGG
AGCAAAGGAGTTTGCTGCTGCTCTCACCGCTGAGCGGATAAAGACCCCACCAAAACGTCCAGGAGGCCGC
AGAAGAGGACGGCTTCCCAATAACAGTAGCAGGCCCAGCACCCCCACCATTAATGTGCTGGAATCAAAGG
ATACAGACAGTGATAGGGAAGCAGGGACTGAAACGGGGGGAGAGAACAATGATAAAGAAGAAGAAGAGAA
GAAAGATGAAACTTCGAGCTCCTCTGAAGCAAATTCTCGGTGTCAAACACCAATAAAGATGAAGCCAAAT
ATTGAACCTCCTGAGAATGTGGAGTGGAGTGGTGCTGAAGCCTCAATGTTTAGAGTCCTCATTGGCACTT
ACTATGACAATTTCTGTGCCATTGCTAGGTTAATTGGGACCAAAACATGTAGACAGGTGTATGAGTTTAG
AGTCAAAGAATCTAGCATCATAGCTCCAGCTCCCGCTGAGGATGTGGATACTCCTCCAAGGAAAAAGAAG
AGGAAACACCGGTTGTGGGCTGCACACTGCAGAAAGATACAGCTGAAAAAGGACGGCTCCTCTAACCATG
TTTACAACTATCAACCCTGTGATCATCCACGGCAGCCTTGTGACAGTTCGTGCCCTTGTGTGATAGCACA
AAATTTTTGTGAAAAGTTTTGTCAATGTAGTTCAGAGTGTCAAAACCGCTTTCCGGGATGCCGCTGCAAA
GCACAGTGCAACACCAAGCAGTGCCCGTGCTACCTGGCTGTCCGAGAGTGTGACCCTGACCTCTGTCTTA
CTTGTGGAGCCGCTGACCATTGGGACAGTAAAAATGTGTCCTGCAAGAACTGCAGTATTCAGCGGGGCTC
CAAAAAGCATCTATTGCTGGCACCATCTGACGTGGCAGGCTGGGGGATTTTTATCAAAGATCCTGTGCAG
AAAAATGAATTCATCTCAGAATACTGTGGAGAGATTATTTCTCAAGATGAAGCTGACAGAAGAGGGAAAG
TGTATGATAAATACATGTGCAGCTTTCTGTTCAACTTGAACAATGATTTTGTGGTGGATGCAACCCGCAA
GGGTAACAAAATTCGTTTTGCAAATCATTCGGTAAATCCAAACTGCTATGCAAAAGTTATGATGGTTAAC
GGTGATCACAGGATAGGTATTTTTGCCAAGAGAGCCATCCAGACTGGCGAAGAGCTGTTTTTTGATTACA
GATACAGCCAGGCTGATGCCCTGAAGTATGTCGGCATCGAAAGAGAAATGGAAATCCCTTGCCCAACTTT
CTTGTACAAAGTTGGCATTATAAGAAAGCATTGCTTATCAATTTGTTGCAACGAACAGGTCACTATCAGT
CAAAATAAAATCATTATTTGCCATCCAGCTGATATCCCCTATAGTGAGTCGTATTACATGGTCATAGCTG
TTTCCTGGCAGCTCTGGCCCGTGTCTCAAAATCTCTGATGTTACATTGCACAAGATAAAAATATATCATC
ATGCCTCCTCTAGACCAGCCAGGACAGAAATGCCTCGACTTCGCTGCTACCCAAGGTTGCCGGGTGACGC
ACACCGTGGAAACGGATGAAGGCACGAACCCAGTGGACATAAGCCTGTTCGGTTCGTAAGCTGTAATGCA
AGTAGCGTATGCGCTCACGCAACTGGTCCAGAACCTTGACCGAACGCAGCGGTGGTAACGGCGCAGTGGC
GGTTTTCATGGCTTGTTATGACTGTTTTTTTGGGGTACAGTCTATGCCTCGGGCATCCAAGCAGCAAGCG
CGTTACGCCGTGGGTCGATGTTTGATGTTATGGAGCAGCAACGATGTTACGCAGCAGGGCAGTCGCCCTA
AAACAAAGTTAAACATTATGAGGGAAGCGGTGATCGCCGAAGTATCGACTCAACTATCAGAGGTAGTTGG
CGTCATCGAGCGCMATCTCGAACCGACGTTGCTGGCCGTACATTTGTACGGCTCCGCAGTGGATGGC
