[The description below was written by a language model from this plasmid's Addgene catalogue record.]
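Description:
pDONR223_EZH2_WT is a Gateway entry clone built on the Invitrogen pDONR223 backbone (about 2.8 kb without insert) and carrying the wild-type human EZH2 open reading frame, referenced to transcript NM_004456.4. EZH2, also known as KMT6 or ENX-1, encodes the histone lysine methyltransferase that serves as the catalytic subunit of Polycomb repressive complex 2. The plasmid is maintained at high copy in standard E. coli cloning strains and is selected with spectinomycin. No feature table accompanies the record, so the origin of replication and the exact positions of the recombination sites are not documented here. As an entry clone made by Gateway cloning, the insert is expected to be flanked by attL sites. M13 forward and reverse priming sites on either side are listed for sequence verification.

The vector has no promoter driving the insert, so it is not an expression construct in its own right. It acts as a shuttle from which the EZH2 coding sequence can be moved by LR recombination into any compatible Gateway destination vector, which then supplies the promoter, tags and host-specific elements. The depositor notes that the ORF is in the "open" configuration, with no stop codon immediately after the insert. This allows read-through into C-terminal tags or fusion partners encoded by the destination vector, and it also means that termination must be provided downstream.

The clone belongs to the Target Accelerator Plasmid Collection, a set of wild-type and variant cancer gene ORFs assembled for systematic functional study of rare cancer alleles. Within that set it provides the wild-type EZH2 reference for comparison with mutant versions of the gene.
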