Addgene plasmid #81742: pDONR223_EZH2_WT
Purpose: Gateway Donor vector containing EZH2 , part of the Target Accelerator Plasmid Collection.
Depositing lab: Jesse Boehm & William Hahn & David Root. Depositing organization: Broad Institute. Publication: Systematic Functional Interrogation of Rare Cancer Variants Identifies Oncogenic Alleles. Kim E, Ilic N, Shrestha Y, Zou L, Kamburov A, Zhu C, Yang X, Lubonja R, Tran N, Nguyen C, Lawrence MS, Piccioni F, Bagul M, Doench JG, Chouinard CR, Wu X, Hogstrom L, Natoli T, Tamayo P, Horn H, Corsello SM, Lage K, Root DE, Subramanian A, Golub TR, Getz G, Boehm JS, Hahn WC. Cancer Discov. 2016 Jul;6(7):714-26. doi: 10.1158/2159-8290.CD-16-0160. Epub 2016 May 4. PubMed 27147599.
Backbone
  Vector backbone: pDONR223
  Backbone manufacturer: Invitrogen
  Backbone size w/o insert (bp): 2790
  Vector type: Gateway Entry vector
Growth in bacteria
  Bacterial resistance: Spectinomycin, 50 μg/mL
  Growth temperature: 37°C
  Growth strain: DH5alpha
  Copy number: High Copy
Gene/Insert
  Gene/Insert name: EZH2 (alt name: NM_004456.4)
  Species: H. sapiens (human)
  Mutation: WT
  Entrez Gene: EZH2 (a.k.a. ENX-1, ENX1, EZH2b, KMT6, KMT6A, WVS, WVS2)
  Promoter: None
  Cloning method: Gateway Cloning
  Sequencing primers: 5′ M13pUC-fwd; 3′ M13-Rev
Terms and licenses: Academic/Nonprofit Terms; Industry Terms: Not Available to Industry
Depositor comments: Open state: NO stop codon immediately follows insert Supporting reference: Systematic morphological profiling of human gene and allele function via Cell Painting. Rohban MH, et al. Elife. 2017, Mar 18;6. pii: e24060. PubMed PMID 28315521
How to cite: pDONR223_EZH2_WT was a gift from Jesse Boehm & William Hahn & David Root (Addgene plasmid # 81742 ; http://n2t.net/addgene:81742 ; RRID:Addgene_81742)
